Addgene plasmid #231147: esgRNA_NbPDS
Purpose: T-DNA encoding TRV2 with mobile gRNA targeting NbPDS
Depositing lab: Daniel Voytas. Depositing organization: University of Minnesota. Publication: Heritable, multinucleotide deletions in plants using viral delivery of a repair exonuclease and guide RNAs. Liu D, Myers EA, Xuan S, Prichard LE, Donahue LI, Ellison EE, Starker CG, Voytas DF. Plant Physiol. 2024 Mar 29;194(4):2229-2239. doi: 10.1093/plphys/kiae015. PubMed 38243587.
Backbone
  Vector backbone: pEE083
  Vector type: Plant Expression
Growth in bacteria
  Bacterial resistance: Kanamycin, 50 μg/mL
  Growth temperature: 37°C
  Growth strain: DH5alpha
  Copy number: High Copy
Gene/Insert
  Gene/Insert name: mobile gRNA targeting NbPDS
  gRNA/shRNA sequence: TTGGTAGTAGCGACTCCATG
  Species: Nicotiana benthamania
  Promoter: PEBV sub-genomic
  Cloning method: Restriction Enzyme; 5′ cloning site unknown (unknown if destroyed)
Terms and licenses: Academic/Nonprofit Terms; Industry Terms: Not Available to Industry
Depositor comments: also contains mobile sequences from tRNAIleu
How to cite: esgRNA_NbPDS was a gift from Daniel Voytas (Addgene plasmid # 231147 ; http://n2t.net/addgene:231147 ; RRID:Addgene_231147)
