[The description below was written by a language model from this plasmid's Addgene catalogue record and pLannotate feature annotations shown in this document.]
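Description:
esgRNA_NbPDS is an 11 kb binary T-DNA plasmid, built on the pEE083 backbone, that launches an engineered RNA2 of tobacco rattle virus (TRV2) in plants so that the virus carries a CRISPR guide RNA. It is a plant expression vector designed for Agrobacterium-mediated delivery. Outside the T-DNA borders it has the pVS1 replication and stability functions (RepA, StaA, oriV) for maintenance in Agrobacterium, a high-copy ColE1/pMB1-type origin with the pBR322 bom region for propagation in E. coli, and a kanamycin resistance gene (aphA-3) for selection.

Between the nopaline-type left and right border repeats, an enhanced CaMV 35S promoter with a duplicated enhancer drives transcription of the viral cDNA, which includes the TRV capsid protein gene. Downstream of it, according to the record, a pea early browning virus (PEBV) subgenomic promoter expresses the guide during infection. The guide targets phytoene desaturase (PDS) of Nicotiana benthamiana and is joined to an S. pyogenes Cas9 scaffold, annotated here as a tracrRNA fragment. This is followed immediately by a tRNA element, which the depositor identifies as an isoleucine tRNA-derived mobility sequence intended to promote movement of the RNA through the plant. The viral 3′ tRNA-like structure is followed by a hammerhead ribozyme, which trims the transcript to a defined viral 3′ end, and then by the NOS terminator. A short annotated His-tag fragment is probably a spurious match.

The associated work concerns heritable gene edits made by viral delivery of guide RNAs. The plasmid encodes no Cas9 or TRV RNA1, so both must be supplied separately.
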