Features (pLannotate 1.2.2; 20 found; start..end, strand, type, name):
      1..25      +  misc_feature   LB T-DNA repeat: left border repeat from nopaline C58 T-DNA
    128..148     -  misc_feature   MCS (fragment): pUC18/19 multiple cloning site
    223..897     +  promoter       CaMV 35S promoter (enhanced): cauliflower mosaic virus 35S promoter with a duplicated enhancer region
   1457..2068    +  CDS            CP: CAPSD_TRVPP - Experimental evidence at protein level: Swiss-Prot protein existence level 1. Capsid protein self-assembles to form rod-shaped virions about 22 nm in diameter with a central canal enclosing the viral genomic RNA. From Tobacco rattle virus (isolate PpK20) (TRV).
   2472..2539    +  misc_RNA       tracrRNA (fragment): trans-activating CRISPR RNA for the Streptococcus pyogenes CRISPR/Cas9 system
   2543..2616    +  ncRNA          tRNA: Accession: RF00005 - tRNA
   2982..3021    +  ncRNA          TLS-PK6: Accession: RF01101 - Pseudoknot of tRNA-like structure
   3017..3072    +  ncRNA          Hammerhead 3: Accession: RF00008 - Hammerhead ribozyme (type III)
   3082..3100    +  CDS            9xHis (fragment): 9xHis affinity tag
   3135..3387    +  terminator     NOS terminator: nopaline synthase terminator and poly(A) signal
   3409..3433    +  misc_feature   RB T-DNA repeat: right border repeat from nopaline C58 T-DNA
   3773..4174    +  CDS            Y4CG_SINFN (fragment): Protein inferred from homology: Swiss-Prot protein existence level 3. From Sinorhizobium fredii (strain NBRC 101917 / NGR234).
   4734..5363    +  CDS            pVS1 StaA: stability protein from the Pseudomonas plasmid pVS1 (Heeb et al., 2000)
   5792..6865    +  CDS            pVS1 RepA: replication protein from the Pseudomonas plasmid pVS1 (Heeb et al., 2000)
   6931..7125    +  rep_origin     pVS1 oriV: origin of replication for the Pseudomonas plasmid pVS1 (Heeb et al., 2000)
   7328..7367    +  CDS            rop (fragment): Rop protein, which maintains plasmids at low copy number; rop
   7469..7609    +  misc_feature   bom: basis of mobility region from pBR322
   7795..8383    -  rep_origin     ori: high-copy-number ColE1/pMB1/pBR322/pUC origin of replication
   8491..8560    -  ncRNA          RNA-OUT: Accession: RF00240 - RNA-OUT
   9808..10602   -  CDS            KanR: aminoglycoside phosphotransferase; aphA-3; confers resistance to kanamycin
>Addgene plasmid #231147 | esgRNA_NbPDS | addgene full sequence | sequence record 459119 | Addgene NGS Result
TGGCAGGATATATTGTGGTGTAAACAAATTGACGCTTAGACAACTTAATAACACATTGCGGACGTTTTTA
ATGTACTGAATTAACGCCGAATTAATTCCTAGGCCACCATGTTGGGCCCGGCGCGCCAAGCTTGCATGCC
TGCAGGTCAACATGGTGGAGCACGACACTCTCGTCTACTCCAAGAATATCAAAGATACAGTCTCAGAAGA
CCAGAGGGCTATTGAGACTTTTCAACAAAGGGTAATATCGGGAAACCTCCTCGGATTCCATTGCCCAGCT
ATCTGTCACTTCATCGAAAGGACAGTAGAAAAGGAAGATGGCTTCTACAAATGCCATCATTGCGATAAAG
GAAAGGCTATCGTTCAAGATGCCTCTACCGACAGTGGTCCCAAAGATGGACCCCCACCCACGAGGAACAT
CGTGGAAAAAGAAGACGTTCCAACCACGTCTTCAAAGCAAGTGGATTGATGTGATGGTCAACATGGTGGA
GCACGACACTCTCGTCTACTCCAAGAATATCAAAGATACAGTCTCAGAAGACCAGAGGGCTATTGAGACT
TTTCAACAAAGGGTAATATCGGGAAACCTCCTCGGATTCCATTGCCCAGCTATCTGTCACTTCATCGAAA
GGACAGTAGAAAAGGAAGATGGCTTCTACAAATGCCATCATTGCGATAAAGGAAAGGCTATCGTTCAAGA
TGCCTCTACCGACAGTGGTCCCAAAGATGGACCCCCACCCACGAGGAACATCGTGGAAAAAGAAGACGTT
CCAACCACGTCTTCAAAGCAAGTGGATTGATGTGATATCTCCACTGACGTAAGGGATGACGCACAATCCC
ACTATCCTTCGCAAGACCCTTCCTCTATATAAGGAAGTTCATTTCATTTGGAGAGGATAAAACATTGCAC
CTATGGTGTTGCCCTGGCTGGGGTATGTCAGTGATCGCAGTAGAATGTACTAATTGACAAGTTGGAGAAT
ACGGTAGAACGTCCTTATCCAACACAGCCTTTATCCCTCTCCCTGACGAGGTTTTTGTCAGTGTAATATT
TCTTTTTGAACTATCCAGCTTAGTACCGTACGGGAAAGTGACTGGTGTGCTTATCTTTGAAATGTTACTT
TGGGTTTCGGTTCTTTAGGTTAGTAAGAAAGCACTTGTCTTCTCATACAAAGGAAAACCTGAGACGTATC
GCTTACGAAAGTAGCAATGAAAGAAAGGTGGTGGTTTTAATCGCTACCGCAAAAACGATGGGGTCGTTTT
AATTAACTTCTCCTACGCAAGCGTCTAAACGGACGTTGGGGTTTTGCTAGTTTCTTTAGAGAAAACTAGC
TAAGTCTTTAATGTTATCATTAGAGATGGCATAAATATAATACTTGTGTCTGCTGATAAGATCATTTTAA
TTTGGACGATTAGACTTGTTGAACTACAGGTTACTGAATCACTTGCGCTAATCAACATGGGAGATATGTA
CGATGAATCATTTGACAAGTCGGGCGGTCCTGCTGACTTGATGGACGATTCTTGGGTGGAATCAGTTTCG
TGGAAAGATCTGTTGAAGAAGTTACACAGCATAAAATTTGCACTACAGTCTGGTAGAGATGAGATCACTG
GGTTACTAGCGGCACTGAATAGACAGTGTCCTTATTCACCATATGAGCAGTTTCCAGATAAGAAGGTGTA
TTTCCTTTTAGACTCACGGGCTAACAGTGCTCTTGGTGTGATTCAGAACGCTTCAGCGTTCAAGAGACGA
GCTGATGAGAAGAATGCAGTGGCGGGTGTTACAAATATTCCTGCGAATCCAAACACAACGGTTACGACGA
ACCAAGGGAGTACTACTACTACCAAGGCGAACACTGGCTCGACTTTGGAAGAAGACTTGTACACTTATTA
CAAATTCGATGATGCCTCTACAGCTTTCCACAAATCTCTAACTTCGTTAGAGAACATGGAGTTGAAGAGT
TATTACCGAAGGAACTTTGAGAAAGTATTCGGGATTAAGTTTGGTGGAGCAGCTGCTAGTTCATCTGCAC
CGCCTCCAGCGAGTGGAGGTCCGATACGTCCTAATCCCTAGGGATTTAAGGACGTGAACTCTGTTGAGAT
CTCTGTGAAATTCAGAGGGTGGGTGATACCATATTCACTGATGCCATTAGCGACATCTAAATAGGGCTAA
TTGTGACTAATTTGAGGGAATTTCCTTTACCATTGACGTCAGTGTCGTTGGTAGCATTTGAGTTTCGGAG
CATCTTGTTCTGGGGTTTCACACTATCTTTAGAGAAAGTGTTAAGTTAATTAAGTTATCTTAATTAAGAG
CATAATTATACTGATTTGTCTCTCGTTGATAGAGTCTATCATTCTGTTACTAAAAATTTGACAACTCGGT
TTGCTGACCTACTGGTTACTGTATCACTTACCCGAGTTAACGAGTCTAGAAACTTGGTAGTAGCGACTCC
ATGGTTTAAGAGCTATGCTGGAAACAGCATAGCAAGTTTAAATAAGGCTAGTCCGTTATCAACTTGAAAA
AGTGGCACCGAGTCGGTGCTCCCGCTCCCGTAGCTCAGTTGGTTAGAGCGTTGGTCTTATGAGCCGAAGG
TCGCGGGTTCGAGCCCCGCCGGAAGCAAGTGCCGGGCATGTCCCGAAGACATTAAACTACGGTTCTTTAA
GTAGATCCGTGTCTGAAGTTTTAGGTTCAATTTAAACCTACGAGATTGACATTCTCGACTGATCTTGATT
GATCGGTAAGTCTTTTGTAATTTAATTTTCTTTTTGATTTTATTTTAAATTGTTATCTGTTTCTGTGTAT
AGACTGTTTGAGATCGGCGTTTGGCCGACTCATTGTCTTACCATAGGGGAACGGACTTTGTTTGTGTTGT
TATTTTATTTGTATTTTATTAAAATTCTCAACGATCTGAAAAAGCCTCGCGGCTAAGAGATTGTTGGGGG
GTGAGTAAGTACTTTTAAAGTGATGATGGTTACAAAGGCAAAAGGGGTAAAACCCCTCGCCTACGTAAGC
GTTATTACGCCCGTCTGTACTTATATCAGTACACTGACGAGTCCCTAAAGGACGAAACGGGAGAACGCTA
GCCACCACCACCACCACCACGTGTGAATTACAGGTGACCAGCTCGAATTTCCCCGATCGTTCAAACATTT
GGCAATAAAGTTTCTTAAGATTGAATCCTGTTGCCGGTCTTGCGATGATTATCATATAATTTCTGTTGAA
TTACGTTAAGCATGTAATAATTAACATGTAATGCATGACGTTATTTATGAGATGGGTTTTTATGATTAGA
GTCCCGCAATTATACATTTAATACGCGATAGAAAACAAAATATAGCGCGCAAACTAGGATAAATTATCGC
GCGCGGTGTCATCTATGTTACTAGATCGGGAATTAAACTATCAGTGTTTGACAGGATATATTGGCGGGTA
AACCTAAGAGAAAAGAGCGTTTATTAGAATAATCGGATATTTAAAAGGGCGTGAAAAGGTTTATCCGTTC
GTCCATTTGTATGTGCATGCCAACCACAGGGTTCCCCTCGGGATCAAAGTACTTTGATCCAACCCCTCCG
CTGCTATAGTGCAGTCGGCTTCTGACGTTCAGTGCAGCCGTCTTCTGAAAACGACATGTCGCACAAGTCC
TAAGTTACGCGACAGGCTGCCGCCCTGCCCTTTTCCTGGCGTTTTCTTGTCGCGTGTTTTAGTCGCATAA
AGTAGAATACTTGCGACTAGAACCGGAGACATTACGCCATGAACAAGAGCGCCGCCGCTGGCCTGCTGGG
CTATGCCCGCGTCAGCACCGACGACCAGGACTTGACCAACCAACGGGCCGAACTGCACGCGGCCGGCTGC
ACCAAGCTGTTTTCCGAGAAGATCACCGGCACCAGGCGCGACCGCCCGGAGCTGGCCAGGATGCTTGACC
ACCTACGCCCTGGCGACGTTGTGACAGTGACCAGGCTAGACCGCCTGGCCCGCAGCACCCGCGACCTACT
GGACATTGCCGAGCGCATCCAGGAGGCCGGCGCGGGCCTGCGTAGCCTGGCAGAGCCGTGGGCCGACACC
ACCACGCCGGCCGGCCGCATGGTGTTGACCGTGTTCGCCGGCATTGCCGAGTTCGAGCGTTCCCTAATCA
TCGACCGCACCCGGAGCGGGCGCGAGGCCGCCAAGGCCCGAGGCGTGAAGTTTGGCCCCCGCCCTACCCT
CACCCCGGCACAGATCGCGCACGCCCGCGAGCTGATCGACCAGGAAGGCCGCACCGTGAAAGAGGCGGCT
GCACTGCTTGGCGTGCATCGCTCGACCCTGTACCGCGCACTTGAGCGCAGCGAGGAAGTGACGCCCACCG
AGGCCAGGCGGCGCGGTGCCTTCCGTGAGGACGCATTGACCGAGGCCGACGCCCTGGCGGCCGCCGAGAA
TGAACGCCAAGAGGAACAAGCATGAAACCGCACCAGGACGGCCAGGACGAACCGTTTTTCATTACCGAAG
AGATCGAGGCGGAGATGATCGCGGCCGGGTACGTGTTCGAGCCGCCCGCGCACGTCTCAACCGTGCGGCT
GCATGAAATCCTGGCCGGTTTGTCTGATGCCAAGCTGGCGGCCTGGCCGGCCAGCTTGGCCGCTGAAGAA
ACCGAGCGCCGCCGTCTAAAAAGGTGATGTGTATTTGAGTAAAACAGCTTGCGTCATGCGGTCGCTGCGT
ATATGATGCGATGAGTAAATAAACAAATACGCAAGGGGAACGCATGAAGGTTATCGCTGTACTTAACCAG
AAAGGCGGGTCAGGCAAGACGACCATCGCAACCCATCTAGCCCGCGCCCTGCAACTCGCCGGGGCCGATG
TTCTGTTAGTCGATTCCGATCCCCAGGGCAGTGCCCGCGATTGGGCGGCCGTGCGGGAAGATCAACCGCT
AACCGTTGTCGGCATCGACCGCCCGACGATTGACCGCGACGTGAAGGCCATCGGCCGGCGCGACTTCGTA
GTGATCGACGGAGCGCCCCAGGCGGCGGACTTGGCTGTGTCCGCGATCAAGGCAGCCGACTTCGTGCTGA
TTCCGGTGCAGCCAAGCCCTTACGACATATGGGCCACCGCCGACCTGGTGGAGCTGGTTAAGCAGCGCAT
TGAGGTCACGGATGGAAGGCTACAAGCGGCCTTTGTCGTGTCGCGGGCGATCAAAGGCACGCGCATCGGC
GGTGAGGTTGCCGAGGCGCTGGCCGGGTACGAGCTGCCCATTCTTGAGTCCCGTATCACGCAGCGCGTGA
GCTACCCAGGCACTGCCGCCGCCGGCACAACCGTTCTTGAATCAGAACCCGAGGGCGACGCTGCCCGCGA
GGTCCAGGCGCTGGCCGCTGAAATTAAATCAAAACTCATTTGAGTTAATGAGGTAAAGAGAAAATGAGCA
AAAGCACAAACACGCTAAGTGCCGGCCGTCCGAGCGCACGCAGCAGCAAGGCTGCAACGTTGGCCAGCCT
GGCAGACACGCCAGCCATGAAGCGGGTCAACTTTCAGTTGCCGGCGGAGGATCACACCAAGCTGAAGATG
TACGCGGTACGCCAAGGCAAGACCATTACCGAGCTGCTATCTGAATACATCGCGCAGCTACCAGAGTAAA
TGAGCAAATGAATAAATGAGTAGATGAATTTTAGCGGCTAAAGGAGGCGGCATGGAAAATCAAGAACAAC
CAGGCACCGACGCCGTGGAATGCCCCATGTGTGGAGGAACGGGCGGTTGGCCAGGCGTAAGCGGCTGGGT
TGCCTGCCGGCCCTGCAATGGCACTGGAACCCCCAAGCCCGAGGAATCGGCGTGAGCGGTCGCAAACCAT
CCGGCCCGGTACAAATCGGCGCGGCGCTGGGTGATGACCTGGTGGAGAAGTTGAAGGCCGCGCAGGCCGC
CCAGCGGCAACGCATCGAGGCAGAAGCACGCCCCGGTGAATCGTGGCAAGCGGCCGCTGATCGAATCCGC
AAAGAATCCCGGCAACCGCCGGCAGCCGGTGCGCCGTCGATTAGGAAGCCGCCCAAGGGCGACGAGCAAC
CAGATTTTTTCGTTCCGATGCTCTATGACGTGGGCACCCGCGATAGTCGCAGCATCATGGACGTGGCCGT
TTTCCGTCTGTCGAAGCGTGACCGACGAGCTGGCGAGGTGATCCGCTACGAGCTTCCAGACGGGCACGTA
GAGGTTTCCGCAGGGCCGGCCGGCATGGCCAGTGTGTGGGATTACGACCTGGTACTGATGGCGGTTTCCC
ATCTAACCGAATCCATGAACCGATACCGGGAAGGGAAGGGAGACAAGCCCGGCCGCGTGTTCCGTCCACA
CGTTGCGGACGTACTCAAGTTCTGCCGGCGAGCCGATGGCGGAAAGCAGAAAGACGACCTGGTAGAAACC
TGCATTCGGTTAAACACCACGCACGTTGCCATGCAGCGTACGAAGAAGGCCAAGAACGGCCGCCTGGTGA
CGGTATCCGAGGGTGAAGCCTTGATTAGCCGCTACAAGATCGTAAAGAGCGAAACCGGGCGGCCGGAGTA
CATCGAGATCGAGCTAGCTGATTGGATGTACCGCGAGATCACAGAAGGCAAGAACCCGGACGTGCTGACG
GTTCACCCCGATTACTTTTTGATCGATCCCGGCATCGGCCGTTTTCTCTACCGCCTGGCACGCCGCGCCG
CAGGCAAGGCAGAAGCCAGATGGTTGTTCAAGACGATCTACGAACGCAGTGGCAGCGCCGGAGAGTTCAA
GAAGTTCTGTTTCACCGTGCGCAAGCTGATCGGGTCAAATGACCTGCCGGAGTACGATTTGAAGGAGGAG
GCGGGGCAGGCTGGCCCGATCCTAGTCATGCGCTACCGCAACCTGATCGAGGGCGAAGCATCCGCCGGTT
CCTAATGTACGGAGCAGATGCTAGGGCAAATTGCCCTAGCAGGGGAAAAAGGTCGAAAAGGTCTCTTTCC
TGTGGATAGCACGTACATTGGGAACCCAAAGCCGTACATTGGGAACCGGAACCCGTACATTGGGAACCCA
AAGCCGTACATTGGGAACCGGTCACACATGTAAGTGACTGATATAAAAGAGAAAAAAGGCGATTTTTCCG
CCTAAAACTCTTTAAAACTTATTAAAACTCTTAAAACCCGCCTGGCCTGTGCATAACTGTCTGGCCAGCG
CACAGCCGAAGAGCTGCAAAAAGCGCCTACCCTTCGGTCGCTGCGCTCCCTACGCCCCGCCGCTTCGCGT
CGGCCTATCGCGGCCGCTGGCCGCTCAAAAATGGCTGGCCTACGGCCAGGCAATCTACCAGGGCGCGGAC
AAGCCGCGCCGTCGCCACTCGACCGCCGGCGCCCACATCAAGGCACCCTGCCTCGCGCGTTTCGGTGATG
ACGGTGAAAACCTCTGACACATGCAGCTCCCGGAGACGGTCACAGCTTGTCTGTAAGCGGATGCCGGGAG
CAGACAAGCCCGTCAGGGCGCGTCAGCGGGTGTTGGCGGGTGTCGGGGCGCAGCCATGACCCAGTCACGT
AGCGATAGCGGAGTGTATACTGGCTTAACTATGCGGCATCAGAGCAGATTGTACTGAGAGTGCACCATAT
GCGGTGTGAAATACCGCACAGATGCGTAAGGAGAAAATACCGCATCAGGCGCTCTTCCGCTTCCTCGCTC
ACTGACTCGCTGCGCTCGGTCGTTCGGCTGCGGCGAGCGGTATCAGCTCACTCAAAGGCGGTAATACGGT
TATCCACAGAATCAGGGGATAACGCAGGAAAGAACATGTGAGCAAAAGGCCAGCAAAAGGCCAGGAACCG
TAAAAAGGCCGCGTTGCTGGCGTTTTTCCATAGGCTCCGCCCCCCTGACGAGCATCACAAAAATCGACGC
TCAAGTCAGAGGTGGCGAAACCCGACAGGACTATAAAGATACCAGGCGTTTCCCCCTGGAAGCTCCCTCG
TGCGCTCTCCTGTTCCGACCCTGCCGCTTACCGGATACCTGTCCGCCTTTCTCCCTTCGGGAAGCGTGGC
GCTTTCTCATAGCTCACGCTGTAGGTATCTCAGTTCGGTGTAGGTCGTTCGCTCCAAGCTGGGCTGTGTG
CACGAACCCCCCGTTCAGCCCGACCGCTGCGCCTTATCCGGTAACTATCGTCTTGAGTCCAACCCGGTAA
GACACGACTTATCGCCACTGGCAGCAGCCACTGGTAACAGGATTAGCAGAGCGAGGTATGTAGGCGGTGC
TACAGAGTTCTTGAAGTGGTGGCCTAACTACGGCTACACTAGAAGGACAGTATTTGGTATCTGCGCTCTG
CTGAAGCCAGTTACCTTCGGAAAAAGAGTTGGTAGCTCTTGATCCGGCAAACAAACCACCGCTGGTAGCG
GTGGTTTTTTTGTTTGCAAGCAGCAGATTACGCGCAGAAAAAAAGGATCTCAAGAAGATCCTTTGATCTT
TTCTACGGGGTCTGACGCTCAGTGGAACGAAAACTCACGTTAAGGGCTGATGAATCCCCTAATGATTTTT
ATCAAAATCATTAAGTTAAGGTAGATACACATCTTGTCATATGATCAAATGGTTTCGCCAAAAATCAATA
ATCAGACAACAAAATGTGCGAACTCGATATTTTACACGACTCTCTTTACCAATTCTGCCCCGAATTACAC
TTAAAACGACTCAACAGCTTAACGTTGGCTTGCCACGCCTTACTTGACTGTAAAACTCTCACTCTTACCG
AACTTGGCCGTAACCTGCCAACCAAAGCGAGAACAAAACATAACATCAAACGAATCGACCGATTGTTAGG
TAATCGTCACCTCCACAAAGAGCGACTCGCTGTATACCGTTGGCATGCTAGCTTTATCTGTTCGGGCAAT
ACGATGCCCATTGTACTTGTTGACTGGTCTGATATCCGTGAGCAAAAACGGCTTATGGTATTGCGAGCTT
CAGTCGCACTACACGGTCGTTCTGTTACTCTTTATGAGAAAGCGTTCCCGCTTTCAGAGCAATGTTCAAA
GAAAGCTCATGACCAATTTCTAGCCGACCTTGCGAGCATTCTACCGAGTAACACCACACCGCTCATTGTC
AGTGATGCTGGCTTTAAAGTGCCATGGTATAAATCCGTTGAGAAGCTGGGTTGGTACTGGTTAAGTCGAG
TAAGAGGAAAAGTACAATATGCAGACCTAGGAGCGGAAAACTGGAAACCTATCAGCAACTTACATGATAT
GTCATCTAGTCACTCAAAGACTTTAGGCTATAAGAGGCTGACTAAAAGCAATCCAATCTCATGCCAAATT
CTATTGTATAAATCTCGCTCTAAAGGCCGAAAAAATCAGCGCTCGACACGGACTCATTGTCACCACCCGT
CACCTAAAATCTACTCAGCGTCGGCAAAGGAGCCATGGATTCTAGCAACTAACTTACCTGTTGAAATTCG
AACACCCAAACAACTTGTTAATATCTATTCGAAGCGAATGCAGATTGAAGAAACCTTCCGAGACTTGAAA
AGTCCTGCCTACGGACTAGGCCTACGCCATAGCCGAACGAGCAGCTCAGAGCGTTTTGATATCATGCTGC
TAATCGCCCTGATGCTTCAACTAACATGTTGGCTTGCGGGCGTTCATGCTCAGAAACAAGGTTGGGACAA
GCACTTCCAGGCTAACACAGTCAGAAATCGAAACGTACTCTCAACAGTTCGCTTAGGCATGGAAGTTTTG
CGGCATTCTGGCTACACAATAACAAGGGAAGACTCACTCGTGGCTGCAACCCTGCTTACTCAAAATCTAT
TCACACATGGTTACGTTTTGGGGAAATTATGAGGGGATCTCTCAGCGTTAAGGGATTTTGGTCATGCATT
CTAGGTACTAAAACAATTCATCCAGTAAAATATAATATTTTATTTTCTCCCAATCAGGCTTGATCCCCAG
TAAGTCAAAAAATAGCTCGACATACTGTTCTTCCCCGATATCCTCCCTGATCGACCGGACGCAGAAGGCA
ATGTCATACCACTTGTCCGCCCTGCCGCTTCTCCCAAGATCAATAAAGCCACTTACTTTGCCATCTTTCA
CAAAGATGTTGCTGTCTCCCAGGTCGCCGTGGGAAAAGACAAGTTCCTCTTCGGGCTTTTCCGTCTTTAA
AAAATCATACAGCTCGCGCGGATCTTTAAATGGAGTGTCTTCTTCCCAGTTTTCGCAATCCACATCGGCC
AGATCGTTATTCAGTAAGTAATCCAATTCGGCTAAGCGGCTGTCTAAGCTATTCGTATAGGGACAATCCG
ATATGTCGATGGAGTGAAAGAGCCTGATGCACTCCGCATACAGCTCGATAATCTTTTCAGGGCTTTGTTC
ATCTTCATACTCTTCCGAGCAAAGGACGCCATCGGCCTCACTCATGAGCAGATTGCTCCAGCCATCATGC
CGTTCAAAGTGCAGGACCTTTGGAACAGGCAGCTTTCCTTCCAGCCATAGCATCATGTCCTTTTCCCGTT
CCACATCATAGGTGGTCCCTTTATACCGGCTGTCCGTCATTTTTAAATATAGGTTTTCATTTTCTCCCAC
CAGCTTATATACCTTAGCAGGAGACATTCCTTCCGTATCTTTTACGCAGCGGTATTTTTCGATCAGTTTT
TTCAATTCCGGTGATATTCTCATTTTAGCCATTTATTATTTCCTTCCTCTTTTCTACAGTATTTAAAGAT
ACCCCAAGAAGCTAATTATAACAAGACGAACTCCAATTCACTGTTCCTTGCATTCTAAAACCTTAAATAC
CAGAAAACAGCTTTTTCAAAGTTGTTTTCAAAGTTGGCGTATAACATAGTATCGACGGAGCCGATTTTGA
AACCGCGGTGATCACAGGCAGCAACGCTCTGTCATCGTTACAATCAACATGCTACCCTCCGCGAGATCAT
CCGTGTTTCAAACCCGGCAGCTTAGTTGCCGTTCTTCCGAATAGCATCGGTAACATGAGCAAAGTCTGCC
GCCTTACAACGGCTCTCCCGCTGACGCCGTCCCGGACTGATGGGCTGCCTGTATCGAGTGGTGATTTTGT
GCCGAGCTGCCGGTCGGGGAGCTGTTGGCTGGCTGG
